>Addgene plasmid #240691 | pREC1010lac-Eco1 | addgene full sequence | sequence record 483610 | Addgene NGS Result
TGGGATAGGTAGAGAAAAATATAAAGAAATTAGAGCAAAGATACATCATATATTTTGCGGTAAGTCTTCT
GAGATAGAACACGTTAGGGGATGGTTGTCATTTATTTTAAGTGTGGATTCAAAAAGCCATAGGAGATTAA
TAACTTATATTAGCAAATTAGAAAAAAAATATGGAAAGAACCCTTTAAATAAAGCGAAGACCTAACATTT
AACTATGATAAGATTCCGTATGCGCACCCTTAGCGAGAGGTTTATCATTAAGGTCAACCTCTGGATGTTG
TTTCGGCATCCTGCATTGAATCTGAGTTACTGTCTGTTTTCCTGAATTCAAGTGAAGAGCGAGTGTGAGC
CGTTGTAGCTTCAACCTGTCCCTTACGAATAGCTCTTCACCCGAATTCAGGAAACCCGTTTTTTCTGACG
TAAGGGTGCGCATACGGAATCTGATCGAAATAATTTTGTTTAACTTTAAGGAGGTTTGGAATGAACCAAA
TCGTGAAGTTCACTGACGACTCTGGCCTGGCGGTTCAAGTTACTCCAGACGATGTTCGCCGTTATATCTG
TGAGAACGCTACTGAAAAAGAGGTGGGCCTCTTTCTGCAACTCTGTCAGACTCAACGTCTGAATCCGTTT
GTGAAAGACGCTTACCTGGTGAAATACGGCGGTGCTCCAGCTTCTATGATTACTTCCTATCAAGTTTTTA
ACCGTCGCGCGTGTCGTGATGCTAACTATGATGGTATCAAATCTGGTGTGGTTGTTCTGCGTGACGGTGA
TGTTGTGCATAAACGTGGTGCTGCGTGCTACAAAAAGGCGGGTGAGGAGCTCATCGGTGGTTGGGCGGAA
GTTCGCTTTAAGGATGGCCGCGAGACTGCGTATGCTGAGGTGGCGCTCGACGACTATTCCACCGGCAAAT
CTAATTGGGCGAAAATGCCGGGTGTTATGATCGAAAAATGCGCGAAGGCTGCTGCTTGGCGCCTCGCGTT
CCCGGACACTTTTCAGGGCATGTACGCTGCGGAGGAAATGGATCAAGCGCAACAGCCAGAACAGGTGCGC
GCTCAGGCGGAGCAACCAGTGGATCTCCAGCCAATCCGCGAACTCTTCAAGCCATATTGCGAACACTTCG
GCATCACTCCGGCTGAGGGTATGACTGCTGTTTGTGGTGCGGTGGGCGCTGAAGGCATGCACTCTATGAC
CGAGCAGCAAGCTCGCCGTGCTCGCGCTTGGATGGAGGAAGAAATGGCTGCGCCAGCTGTGGAAGCGGAG
TATGAGGTTGTTGACGAGGGCGAGGTGTTTTAAGGATCCAGGAGAATACACATGGCCAGCAGAGGCGTAA
ACAAGGTTATTCTCGTTGGTAATCTGGGTCAGGACCCGGAAGTACGCTACATGCCAAATGGTGGCGCAGT
TGCCAACATTACGCTGGCTACTTCCGAATCCTGGCGTGATAAAGCGACCGGCGAGATGAAAGAGCAGACT
GAATGGCACCGCGTTGTGCTGTTCGGCAAACTGGCAGAAGTGGCCAGCGAATATCTGCGTAAAGGTTCTC
AGGTTTATATCGAAGGTCAGCTGCGTACCCGTAAATGGACCGATCAATCCGGTCAGGATCGCTACACCAC
AGAAGTCGTGGTGAACGTTGGCGGCACCATGCAGATGCTGGGTGGTCGTCAGGGTGGTGGCGCTCCGGCA
GGTGGTAATATCGGTGGTGGTCAGCCGCAGGGCGGTTGGGGTCAGCCTCAGCAGCCGCAGGGTGGCAATC
AGTTCAGCGGCGGCGCGCAGTCTCGCCCGCAGCAGTCCGCTCCGGCAGCGCCGTCTAACGAGCCGCCGAT
GGACTTTGATGATGACATTCCGTTCTGATCTAGAGTCGACCTGCAGGCATGCAAGCTTGCGGCCGCGTCG
TGACTGGGAAAACCCTGGCGACTAGTCTTGGACTCCTGTTGATAGATCCAGTAATGACCTCAGAACTCCA
TCTGGATTTGTTCAGAACGCTCGGTTGCCGCCGGGCGTTTTTTATTGGTGAGAATCCAGGGGTCCCCAAT
AATTACGATTTAAATTTGTGTCTCAAAATCTCTGATGTTACATTGCACAAGATAAAAATATATCATCATG
AACAATAAAACTGTCTGCTTACATAAACAGTAATACAAGGGGTGTTATGAGCCATATTCAGCGTGAAACG
AGCTGTAGCCGTCCGCGTCTGAACAGCAACATGGATGCGGATCTGTATGGCTATAAATGGGCGCGTGATA
ACGTGGGTCAGAGCGGCGCGACCATTTATCGTCTGTATGGCAAACCGGATGCGCCGGAACTGTTTCTGAA
ACATGGCAAAGGCAGCGTGGCGAACGATGTGACCGATGAAATGGTGCGTCTGAACTGGCTGACCGAATTT
ATGCCGCTGCCGACCATTAAACATTTTATTCGCACCCCGGATGATGCGTGGCTGCTGACCACCGCGATTC
CGGGCAAAACCGCGTTTCAGGTGCTGGAAGAATATCCGGATAGCGGCGAAAACATTGTGGATGCGCTGGC
CGTGTTTCTGCGTCGTCTGCATAGCATTCCGGTGTGCAACTGCCCGTTTAACAGCGATCGTGTGTTTCGT
CTGGCCCAGGCGCAGAGCCGTATGAACAACGGCCTGGTGGATGCGAGCGATTTTGATGATGAACGTAACG
GCTGGCCGGTGGAACAGGTGTGGAAAGAAATGCATAAACTGCTGCCGTTTAGCCCGGATAGCGTGGTGAC
CCACGGCGATTTTAGCCTGGATAACCTGATTTTCGATGAAGGCAAACTGATTGGCTGCATTGATGTGGGC
CGTGTGGGCATTGCGGATCGTTATCAGGATCTGGCCATTCTGTGGAACTGCCTGGGCGAATTTAGCCCGA
GCCTGCAAAAACGTCTGTTTCAGAAATATGGCATTGATAATCCGGATATGAACAAACTGCAATTTCATCT
GATGCTGGATGAATTTTTCTAATAATTAATTGGACCGCGGTCCGCGCGTTGTCCTTTTCCGCTGCATAAC
CCTGCTTCGGGGTCATTATAGCGATTTTTTCGGTATATCCATCCTTTTTCGCACGATATACAGGATTTTG
CCAAAGGGTTCGTGTAGACTTTCCTTGGTGTATCCAACGGCGTCAGCCGGGCAGGATAGGTGAAGTAGGC
CCACCCGCGAGCGGGTGTTCCTTCTTCACTGTCCCTTATTCGCACCTGGCGGTGCTCAACGGGAATCCTG
CTCTGCGAGGCTGGCCGTAGGCCGGCCTCAGCCTGCCGCCTTGGGCCGGGTGATGTCGTACTTGCCCGCC
GCGAACTCGGTTACCGTCCAGCCCAGCGCGACCAGCTCCGGCAACGCCTCGCGCACCCGCTGGCGGCGCT
TGCGCATGGTCGAACCACTGGCCTCTGACGGCCAGACATAGCCGCACAAGGTATCTATGGAAGCCTTGCC
GGTTTTGCCGGGGTCGATCCAGCCACACAGCCGCTGGTGCAGCAGGCGGGCGGTTTCGCTGTCCAGCGCC
CGCACCTCGTCCATGCTGATGCGCACATGCTGGCCGCCACCCATGACGGCCTGCGCGATCAAGGGGTTCA
GGGCCACGTACAGGCGCCCGTCCGCCTCGTCGCTGGCGTACTCCGACAGCAGCCGAAACCCCTGCCGCTT
GCGGCCATTCTGGGCGATGATGGATACCTTCCAAAGGCGCTCGATGCAGTCCTGTATGTGCTTGAGCGCC
CCACCACTATCGACCTCTGCCCCGATTTCCTTTGCCAGCGCCCGATAGCTACCTTTGACCACCATGGCAT
CAGCGGTGACGGCCTCCCACTTGGGTTCCAGGAACAGCCGGAGCTGCCGTCCGCCTTCGGTCTTGGGTTC
CGGGCCAAGCACTAGGCCATTAGGCCCAGCCATGGCCACCAGCCCTTGCAGGATGCGCAGATCATCAGCG
CCCAGCGGCTCCGGGCCGCTGAACTCGATCCGCTTGCCGTCGCCGTAGTCATACGTCACGTCCAGCTTGC
TGCGCTTGCGCTCGCCCCGCTTGAGGGCACGGAACAGGCCGGGGGCCAGACAGTGCGCCGGGTCGTGCCG
GACGTGGCTGAGGCTGTGCTTGTTCTTAGGCTTCACCACGGGGCACCCCCTTGCTCTTGCGCTGCCTCTC
CAGCACGGCGGGCTTGAGCACCCCGCCGTCATGCCGCCTGAACCACCGATCAGCGAACGGTGCGCCATAG
TTGGCCTTGCTCACACCGAAGCGGACGAAGAACCGGCGCTGGTCGTCGTCCACACCCCATTCCTCGGCCT
CGGCGCTGGTCATGCTCGACAGGTAGGACTGCCAGCGGATGTTATCGACCAGTACCGAGCTGCCCCGGCT
GGCCTGCTGCTGGTCGCCTGCGCCCATCATGGCCGCGCCCTTGCTGGCATGGTGCAGGAACACGATAGAG
CACCCGGTATCGGCGGCGATGGCCTCCATGCGACCGATGACCTGGGCCATGGGGCCGCTGGCGTTTTCTT
CCTCGATGTGGAACCGGCGCAGCGTGTCCAGCACCATCAGGCGGCGGCCCTCGGCGGCGCGCTTGAGGCC
GTCGAACCACTCCGGGGCCATGATGTTGGGCAGGCTGCCGATCAGCGGCTGGATCAGCAGGCCGTCAGCC
ACGGCTTGCCGTTCCTCGGCGCTGAGGTGCGCCCCAAGGGCGTGCAGGCGGTGATGAATGGCGGTGGGCG
GGTCTTCGGCGGGCAGGTAGATCACCGGGCCGGTGGGCAGTTCGCCCACCTCCAGCAGATCCGGCCCGCC
TGCAATCTGTGCGGCCAGTTGCAGGGCCAGCATGGATTTACCGGCACCACCGGGCGACACCAGCGCCCCG
ACCGTACCGGCCACCATGTTGGGCAAAACGTAGTCCAGCGGTGGCGGCGCTGCTGCGAACGCCTCCAGAA
TATTGATAGGCTTATGGGTAGCCATTGATTGCCTCCTTTGCAGGCAGTTGGTGGTTAGGCGCTGGCGGGG
TCACTACCCCCGCCCTGCGCCGCTCTGAGTTCTTCCAGGCACTCGCGCAGCGCCTCGTATTCGTCGTCGG
TCAGCCAGAACTTGCGCTGACGCATCCCTTTGGCCTTCATGCGCTCGGCATATCGCGCTTGGCGTACAGC
GTCAGGGCTGGCCAGCAGGTCGCCGGTCTGCTTGTCCTTTTGGTCTTTCATATCAGTCACCGAGAAACTT
GCCGGGGCCGAAAGGCTTGTCTTCGCGGAACAAGGACAAGGTGCAGCCGTCAAGGTTAAGGCTGGCCATA
TCAGCGACTGAAAAGCGGCCAGCCTCGGCCTTGTTTGACGTATAACCAAAGCCACCGGGCAACCAATAGC
CCTTGTCACTTTTGATCAGGTAGACCGACCCTGAAGCGCTTTTTTCGTATTCCATAAAACCCCCTTCTGT
GCGTGAGTACTCATAGTATAACAGGCGTGAGTACCAACGCAAGCACTACATGCTGAAATCTGGCCCGCCC
CTGTCCATGCCTCGCTGGCGGGGTGCCGGTGCCCGTGCCAGCTCGGCCCGCGCAAGCTGGACGCTGGGCA
GACCCATGACCTTGCTGACGGTGCGCTCGATGTAATCCGCTTCGTGGCCGGGCTTGCGCTCTGCCAGCGC
TGGGCTGGCCTCGGCCATGGCCTTGCCGATTTCCTCGGCACTGCGGCCCCGGCTGGCCAGCTTCTGCGCG
GCGATAAAGTCGCACTTGCTGAGGTCATCACCGAAGCGCTTGACCAGCCCGGCCATCTCGCTGCGGTACT
CGTCCAGCGCCGTGCGCCGGTGGCGGCTAAGCTGCCGCTCGGGCAGTTCGAGGCTGGCCAGCCTGCGGGC
CTTCTCCTGCTGCCGCTGGGCCTGCTCGATCTGCTGGCCAGCCTGCTGCACCAGCGCCGGGCCAGCGGTG
GCGGTCTTGCCCTTGGATTCACGCAGCAGCACCCACGGCTGATAACCGGCGCGGGTGGTGTGCTTGTCCT
TGCGGTTGGTGAAGCCCGCCAAGCGGCCATAGTGGCGGCTGTCGGCGCTGGCCGGGTCGGCGTCGTACTC
GCTGGCCAGCGTCCGGGCAATCTGCCCCCGAAGTTCACCGCCTGCGGCGTCGGCCACCTTGACCCATGCC
TGATAGTTCTTCGGGCTGGTTTCCACTACCAGGGCAGGCTCCCGGCCCTCGGCTTTCATGTCATCCAGGT
CAAACTCGCTGAGGTCGTCCACCAGCACCAGACCATGCCGCTCCTGCTCGGCGGGCCTGATATACACGTC
ATTGCCCTGGGCATTCATCCGCTTGAGCCATGGCGTGTTCTGGAGCACTTCGGCGGCTGACCATTCCCGG
TTCATCATCTGGCCGGTGGTGGCGTCCCTGACGCCGATATCGAAGCGCTCACAGCCCATGGCCTTGAGCT
GTCGGCCTATGGCCTGCAAAGTCCTGTCGTTCTTCATCGGGCCACCAAGCGATTCCCACACATTATACGA
GCCGGAAGCATAAAGTGTAGCTAGATCCGAAGGATGAGCCGGGCTGAATGATCGACCGAGACAGGCCCTG
CGGGGCTGCACACGCGCCCCCACCCTTCGGGTAGGGGGAAAGGCCGCTAAAGCGGCTAAAAGCGCTCCAG
CGTATTTCTGCGGGGTTTGGTGTGGGGTTTAGCGGGCTTTGCCCGCCTTTCCCCCTGCCGCGCAGCGGTG
GGGCGGTGTGTAGCCTAGCGCAGCGAATAGACCAGCTATCCGGCCTCTGGCCGGGCATATTGGGCAAGGG
CAGCAGCGCCCCACAAGGGCGCTGATAACCGCGCCTAGTGGATTATTCTTAGATAATCATGGATGGATTT
TTCCAACACCCCGCCAGCCCCCGCCCCTGCTGGGTTTGCAGGTTTGGGGGCGTGACAGTTATTGCAGGGG
TTCGTGACAGTTATTGCAGGGGGGCGTGACAGTTATTGCAGGGGTTCGTGACAGTTAGGGCGCGCCCAGC
TGTCTAGGGCGGCGGATTTGTCCTACTCAGGAGAGCGTTCACCGACAAACAACAGATAAAACGAAAGGCC
CAGTCTTTCGACTGAGCCTTTCGTTTTATTTGATGCCTTTAATTAAACGTTCGTAATCAAGCCACTTCCT
TTTTGCTCACTGCCCGCTTTCCAGTCGGGAAACCTGTCGTGCCAGCTGCATTAATGAATCGGCCAACGCG
CGGGGAGAGGCGGTTTGCGTATTGGGCGCCAGGGTGGTTTTTCTTTTCACCAGTGAGACGGGCAACAGCT
GATTGCCCTTCACCGCCTGGCCCTGAGAGAGTTGCAGCAAGCGGTCCACGCTGGTTTGCCCCAGCAGGCG
AAAATCCTGTTTGATGGTGGTTAACGGCGGGATATAACATGAGCTGTCTTCGGTATCGTCGTATCCCACT
ACCGAGATATCCGCACCAACGCGCAGCCCGGACTCGGTAATGGCGCGCATTGCGCCCAGCGCCATCTGAT
CGTTGGCAACCAGCATCGCAGTGGGAACGATGCCCTCATTCAGCATTTGCATGGTTTGTTGAAAACCGGA
CATGGCACTCCAGTCGCCTTCCCGTTCCGCTATCGGCTGAATTTGATTGCGAGTGAGATATTTATGCCAG
CCAGCCAGACGCAGACGCGCCGAGACAGAACTTAATGGGCCCGCTAACAGCGCGATTTGCTGGTGACCCA
ATGCGACCAGATGCTCCACGCCCAGTCGCGTACCGTCTTCATGGGAGAAAATAATACTGTTGATGGGTGT
CTGGTCAGAGACATCAAGAAATAACGCCGGAACATTAGTGCAGGCAGCTTCCACAGCAATGGCATCCTGG
TCATCCAGCGGATAGTTAATGATCAGCCCACTGACGCGTTGCGCGAGAAGATTGTGCACCGCCGCTTTAC
AGGCTTCGACGCCGCTTCGTTCTACCATCGACACCACCACGCTGGCACCCAGTTGATCGGCGCGAGATTT
AATCGCCGCGACAATTTGCGACGGCGCGTGCAGGGCCAGACTGGAGGTGGCAACGCCAATCAGCAACGAC
TGTTTGCCCGCCAGTTGTTGTGCCACGCGGTTGGGAATGTAATTCAGCTCCGCCATCGCCGCTTCCACTT
TTTCCCGCGTTTTCGCAGAAACGTGGCTGGCCTGGTTCACCACGCGGGAAACGGTCTGATAAGAGACACC
GGCATACTCTGCGACATCGTATAACGTTACTGGTTTCACATTCACCACCCTGAATTGACTCTCTTCCGGG
CGCTATCATGCCATACCGCGAAAGGTTTTGCGCCATTCGATGGTGTCCGGGATCTCGACGCTCTCCCTTA
TGCGACTCCTGCATTAGGAAGCAGCCCAGTAGTAGGTTGAGGCCGTTGAGCACCGCCGCCGCAAGGAATG
GTGCATGCAAGGAGATGGCGCCCAACAGTCCCCCGGCCACGGGGCCTGCCACCATACCCACGCCGAAACA
AGCGCTCATGAGCCCGAAGTGGCGAGCCCGATCTTCCCCATCGGTGATGTCGGCGATATAGGCGCCAGCA
ACCGCATAATGTGAGTTAGCTCACTCATTAGGCACCCCAGGCTTTACACTTTATGCTTCCGGCTCGTATG
TTGTGTGGAATTGTGAGCGGATAACAATTCCCCTCTAGGATCCGAATTCAAATAATTTTGTTTAACTTTA
AGAAGGAGATATACATATGAAATCCGCTGAATATTTGAACACTTTTAGATTGAGAAATCTCGGCCTACCT
GTCATGAACAATTTGCATGACATGTCTAAGGCGACTCGCATATCTGTTGAAACACTTCGGTTGTTAATCT
ATACAGCTGATTTTCGCTATAGGATCTACACTGTAGAAAAGAAAGGCCCAGAGAAGAGAATGAGAACCAT
TTACCAACCTTCTCGAGAACTTAAAGCCTTACAAGGATGGGTTCTACGTAACATTTTAGATAAACTGTCG
TCATCTCCTTTTTCTATTGGATTTGAAAAGCACCAATCTATTTTGAATAATGCTACCCCGCATATTGGGG
CAAACTTTATACTGAATATTGATTTGGAGGATTTTTTCCCAAGTTTAACTGCTAACAAAGTTTTTGGAGT
GTTCCATTCTCTTGGTTATAATCGACTAATATCTTCAGTTTTGACAAAAATATGTTGTTATAAAAATCTG
CTACCACAAGGTGCTCCATCATCACCTAAATTAGCTAATCTAATATGTTCTAAACTTGATTATCGTATTC
AGGGTTATGCAGGTAGTCGGGGCTTGATATATACGAGATATGCCGATGATCTCACCTTATCTGCACAGTC
TATGAAAAAGGTTGTTAAAGCACGTGATTTTTTATTTTCTATAATCCCAAGTGAAGGATTGGTTATTAAC
TCAAAAAAAACTTGTATTAGTGGGCCTCGTAGTCAGAGGAAAGTTACAGGTTTAGTTATTTCACAAGAGA
AAGT
Features (pLannotate 1.2.2; 21 found; start..end, strand, type, name):
   1312..1845    +  CDS            ssb: SSB_ECOLI - Also known as exrB, lexC. Experimental evidence at protein level: Swiss-Prot protein existence level 1. Plays an important role in DNA replication, recombination and repair. Binds to ssDNA and to an array of partner proteins to recruit them to their sites of action during DNA metabolism. Acts as a sliding platform that migrates on DNA via reptation. SSB or its 10 C-terminal amino acids stimulates the ATPase activity of RadD (PubMed:27519413). From Escherichia coli (strain K12).
   1849..1878    +  misc_feature   MCS (fragment): pUC18/19 multiple cloning site
   1886..1910    +  CDS            lacZα (fragment): LacZα fragment of β-galactosidase; lacZ fragment
   1921..2015    +  terminator     lambda t0 terminator: transcription terminator from phage lambda
   2147..2959    +  CDS            aphA1: KKA1_ECOLX - Also known as nptI. Protein inferred from homology: Swiss-Prot protein existence level 3. Resistance to kanamycin and structurally-related aminoglycosides, including amikacin. From Escherichia coli.
   3129..3237    +  oriT           oriT: incP origin of transfer
   3248..4099    -  CDS            RSF1010 RepC (fragment): replication protein C of the broad-host-range plasmid RSF1010 (Scholz et al., 1989); repC
   4086..4925    -  CDS            RSF1010 RepA: replication protein A of the broad-host-range plasmid RSF1010 (Scholz et al., 1989); repA
   4917..4991    -  ncRNA          Plasmid R1162: Accession: RF00043 - R1162-like plasmid antisense RNA
   5436..6407    -  CDS            RSF1010 RepB: replication protein B of the broad-host-range plasmid RSF1010 (Scholz et al., 1989); repB
   6431..6459    -  promoter       lac UV5 promoter (fragment): E. coli lac promoter with an "up" mutation
   6514..6908    +  rep_origin     RSF1010 oriV: replication origin of the broad-host-range plasmid RSF1010; requires the RSF1010 RepA/B/C proteins for replication (Scholz et al., 1989)
   6946..7032    -  terminator     rrnB T1 terminator: Escherichia coli rrnB; transcription terminator T1 from the E. coli rrnB gene
   7077..8159    -  CDS            lacI: lac repressor; lacI; The lac repressor binds to the lac operator to inhibit transcription in E. coli. This inhibition can be relieved by adding lactose or isopropyl-β-D-thiogalactopyranoside (IPTG).
   8160..8237    -  promoter       lacI promoter: lacI
   8245..8476    -  CDS            TcR (fragment): tetracycline efflux protein; tet; confers resistance to tetracycline
   8477..8498    +  protein_bind   CAP binding site: CAP binding activates transcription in the presence of cAMP. E. coli catabolite activator protein
   8513..8543    +  promoter       lac promoter: promoter for the E. coli lac operon
   8547..8571    +  protein_bind   lac operator: The lac repressor binds to the lac operator to inhibit transcription in E. coli. This inhibition can be relieved by adding lactose or isopropyl-β-D-thiogalactopyranoside (IPTG). lac repressor encoded by lacI
   8597..8619    +  RBS            RBS: efficient ribosome binding site from bacteriophage T7 gene 10 (Olins and Rangwala, 1989)
   8627..202     +  CDS            RT86_ECOLX (across the origin): Protein predicted: Swiss-Prot protein existence level 4. Participates in the synthesis of a msDNA (a branched RNA linked by a 2',5'-phosphodiester linkage to a single-stranded DNA) of unknown function. The retron transcript serves as primer and template to the reaction, and codes for the RT. From Escherichia coli.
