[The description below was written by a language model from this plasmid's Addgene catalogue record and pLannotate feature annotations shown in this document.]
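Description:
pREC1010lac-Eco1 is a low-copy, broad-host-range bacterial expression plasmid of about 9.4 kb, derived from pORTMAGE-Ec1 and built for retron-mediated recombineering. It replicates from the RSF1010 oriV, supported by the plasmid-encoded RepA, RepB and RepC proteins. This self-contained replication system allows maintenance in many different bacteria. An annotated oriT should permit conjugative mobilisation from a suitable donor strain. Selection is by kanamycin through the aphA1 (nptI) aminoglycoside phosphotransferase gene. A short tetracycline-resistance fragment is a non-functional backbone remnant.

The payload is a roughly 2.6 kb synthetic "recombitron" comprising the Eco1 retron reverse transcriptase, the Eco1 ncRNA, the single-strand annealing protein CspRecT and the E. coli single-stranded DNA-binding protein (EcSSB). Expression comes from a lac promoter with a CAP binding site and lac operator. A lacI gene with its own promoter is carried on the same plasmid, so expression should be repressed until IPTG or lactose is added. The feature table places the reverse transcriptase behind a T7 gene 10 ribosome binding site and puts ssb further downstream, followed by a lambda t0 terminator. The automated annotation did not call the ncRNA or CspRecT, although the catalogue entry lists both.

The ncRNA contains a stuffer flanked by SapI sites, which lets users insert a custom editing donor by type IIS cloning. In the cell, the reverse transcriptase copies that part of the ncRNA into single-stranded DNA. CspRecT and SSB then help incorporate this DNA into the genome during replication. The associated work applies this system to genome editing across phylogenetically distinct bacteria.
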