Addgene plasmid #240691: pREC1010lac-Eco1
Purpose: RSF1010 origin of replication plasmid containing Eco1 recombitron with a SapI flanked stuffer in the ncRNA expressed by lac promoter
Depositing lab: Seth Shipman. Depositing organization: J. David Gladstone Institutes. Publication: Genome editing of phylogenetically distinct bacteria using cross-species retron-mediated recombineering. Gonzalez-Delgado A, Bonillo-Lopez L, Johnson MS, Knodlseder N, Ko CC, Lekbach Y, Oh JH, Selvakumar H, Wold MC, Yu Z, Aragon V, Gralnick JA, Guell M, Hatfull GF, Keitz BK, Koskella B, Mutalik VK, van Pijkeren JP, Shipman SL. Nat Biotechnol. 2026 Apr 23. doi: 10.1038/s41587-026-03076-6. PubMed 42026131.
Backbone
  Vector backbone: pORTMAGE-Ec1
  Backbone manufacturer: George Church (Addgene #138474)
  Vector type: Bacterial Expression
Growth in bacteria
  Bacterial resistance: Kanamycin, 50 μg/mL
  Growth temperature: 37°C
  Growth strain: DH5alpha
  Copy number: Low Copy
Gene/Insert
  Gene/Insert name: Eco1 RT, Eco1 ncRNA, CspRecT and EcSSB
  Species: Synthetic
  Insert size (bp): 2620
  Mutation: WT
  Cloning method: Gibson Cloning
Terms and licenses: Academic/Nonprofit Terms; Industry Terms: Not Available to Industry
Depositor comments: Please visit https://doi.org/10.1101/2025.06.16.660010 for bioRxiv preprint.
How to cite: pREC1010lac-Eco1 was a gift from Seth Shipman (Addgene plasmid # 240691 ; http://n2t.net/addgene:240691 ; RRID:Addgene_240691)
